Addgene plasmid #195177: pDEST26-MSRA-C-HA
Purpose: Vector for transient expression of MSRA gene with C-terminal HA tag, gene flanked by att sites for gateway cloning
Depositing lab: Stephanie Roessler. Depositing organization: Universitaetsklinikum Heidelberg.
Backbone
  Vector backbone: pDEST26
  Backbone manufacturer: Invitrogen TM
  Backbone size w/o insert (bp): 5825
  Total vector size (bp): 6530
  Vector type: Mammalian Expression
Growth in bacteria
  Bacterial resistance: Ampicillin, 100 μg/mL
  Growth temperature: 37°C
  Growth strain: DH5alpha
  Copy number: Unknown
Gene/Insert
  Gene/Insert name: MSRA (alt name: PMSR)
  Species: H. sapiens (human)
  Insert size (bp): 705
  Entrez Gene: MSRA (a.k.a. PMSR)
  Promoter: CMV promoter
  Tag / fusion protein: HA (C terminal on backbone)
  Cloning method: Gateway Cloning
  Sequencing primers: 5′ CMV-F; 3′ M13-F
Terms and licenses: Academic/Nonprofit Terms; Industry Terms: Not Available to Industry
How to cite: pDEST26-MSRA-C-HA was a gift from Stephanie Roessler (Addgene plasmid # 195177 ; http://n2t.net/addgene:195177 ; RRID:Addgene_195177)
