[The description below was written by a language model from this plasmid's Addgene catalogue record and pLannotate feature annotations shown in this document.]
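Description:
pDEST26-MSRA-C-HA is a mammalian expression plasmid built on the Invitrogen pDEST26 Gateway destination backbone, designed for transient expression of human MSRA (methionine sulfoxide reductase A, also called PMSR) carrying a C-terminal HA epitope. It is about 6.5 kb in total. In E. coli it is maintained through a high-copy ColE1/pUC-type origin and selected with ampicillin via the β-lactamase gene. An f1 phage origin is also present. For mammalian cells, the backbone carries a separate neomycin phosphotransferase cassette driven by the SV40 enhancer/early promoter and ending in a synthetic poly(A) signal. This cassette could in principle support G418 selection, although the record states only transient expression as the purpose.

The expression unit consists of the human CMV immediate-early enhancer and promoter, followed by the 705 bp MSRA coding sequence, which encodes an enzyme that repairs oxidised proteins by reducing methionine sulfoxide back to methionine. The gene was introduced by Gateway recombination and is flanked by attB1 and attB2 sites, so the insert remains bracketed by recombination sites. Just downstream of attB2 the feature table annotates a short match to a 3xHA tag; its length suggests a single HA epitope supplied by the backbone, which would be read through the attB2 site as a fusion to the MSRA C-terminus. Transcripts are processed using SV40-derived intron fragments and the SV40 polyadenylation signal. A T7 promoter lies downstream of the tag in reverse orientation. The small lacZα, lacI, rop and bom fragments appear to be backbone remnants with no evident function. The HA tag allows detection or immunoprecipitation of the expressed protein.
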