Features (pLannotate 1.2.2; 26 found; start..end, strand, type, name):
     72..375     +  enhancer       CMV enhancer: human cytomegalovirus immediate early enhancer
    376..579     +  promoter       CMV promoter: human cytomegalovirus (CMV) immediate early promoter
    698..715     +  protein_bind   attB1 (fragment): mutant version of attB; core recombination site for the Gateway® BP reaction BP Clonase™
    721..1425    +  CDS            MSRA: MSRA_HUMAN - Experimental evidence at protein level: Swiss-Prot protein existence level 1. Has an important function as a repair enzyme for proteins that have been inactivated by oxidation. Catalyzes the reversible oxidation-reduction of methionine sulfoxide in proteins to methionine. From Homo sapiens (Human).
   1427..1451    -  protein_bind   attB2: mutant version of attB; recombination site for the Gateway® BP reaction BP Clonase™
   1456..1483    +  CDS            3xHA (fragment): three tandem HA epitope tags
   1514..1532    -  promoter       T7 promoter: promoter for bacteriophage T7 RNA polymerase
   1542..1579    +  CDS            lacZα (fragment): LacZα fragment of β-galactosidase; lacZ fragment
   1591..1705    +  intron         large T intron (fragment): SV40 (simian virus 40) large T antigen intron
   1779..1804    +  intron         small t intron (fragment): SV40 (simian virus 40) small t antigen intron
   1804..1941    +  CDS            large T antigen (fragment): large T antigen from SV40 (simian virus 40)
   1964..2098    +  polyA_signal   SV40 poly(A) signal: SV40 polyadenylation signal
   2103..2152    -  CDS            lacI (fragment): lac repressor; lacI; The lac repressor binds to the lac operator to inhibit transcription in E. coli. This inhibition can be relieved by adding lactose or isopropyl-β-D-thiogalactopyranoside (IPTG).
   2152..2219    +  CDS            lacZα (fragment): LacZα fragment of β-galactosidase; lacZ fragment
   2224..2652    +  rep_origin     f1 ori (sequence partly withheld): f1 bacteriophage origin of replication; arrow indicates direction of (+) strand synthesis
   2680..2731    -  misc_feature   bom (fragment): basis of mobility region from pBR322
   2796..3153    +  promoter       SV40 promoter: SV40 enhancer and early promoter
   3204..3995    +  CDS            neo: KKA2_KLEPN - Also known as kan, nptII. Experimental evidence at protein level: Swiss-Prot protein existence level 1. Resistance to kanamycin, neomycin, paromomycin, ribostamycin, butirosin and gentamicin B. From Klebsiella pneumoniae.
   4062..4110    +  polyA_signal   poly(A) signal: synthetic polyadenylation signal
   4130..4184    -  misc_feature   bom (fragment): basis of mobility region from pBR322
   4286..4321    -  CDS            rop (fragment): Rop protein, which maintains plasmids at low copy number; rop
   4416..4520    +  promoter       AmpR promoter: bla
   4521..5381    +  CDS            AmpR: β-lactamase; bla; confers resistance to ampicillin, carbenicillin, and related antibiotics
   5552..6140    +  rep_origin     ori: high-copy-number ColE1/pMB1/pBR322/pUC origin of replication
   6323..6376    +  CDS            lacI (fragment): lac repressor; lacI; The lac repressor binds to the lac operator to inhibit transcription in E. coli. This inhibition can be relieved by adding lactose or isopropyl-β-D-thiogalactopyranoside (IPTG).
   6392..6489    -  promoter       AmpR promoter: bla
>Addgene plasmid #195177 | pDEST26-MSRA-C-HA | addgene full sequence | sequence record 423103 | Addgene NGS Result
CCATTATTATCATGACATTAACCTATAAAAATAGGCGTATTACGAGGCCCTTTCACGCATTAGATGCATG
TCGTTACATAACTTACGGTAAATGGCCCGCCTGGCTGACCGCCCAACGACCCCCGCCCATTGACGTCAAT
AATGACGTATGTTCCCATAGTAACGCCAATAGGGACTTTCCATTGACGTCAATGGGTGGAGTATTTACGG
TAAACTGCCCACTTGGCAGTACATCAAGTGTATCATATGCCAAGTACGCCCCCTATTGACGTCAATGACG
GTAAATGGCCCGCCTGGCATTATGCCCAGTACATGACCTTATGGGACTTTCCTACTTGGCAGTACATCTA
CGTATTAGTCATCGCTATTACCATGGTGATGCGGTTTTGGCAGTACATCAATGGGCGTGGATAGCGGTTT
GACTCACGGGGATTTCCAAGTCTCCACCCCATTGACGTCAATGGGAGTTTGTTTTGGCACCAAAATCAAC
GGGACTTTCCAAAATGTCGTAACAACTCCGCCCCATTGACGCAAATGGGCGGTAGGCGTGTACGGTGGGA
GGTCTATATAAGCAGAGCTCGTTTAGTGAACCGTCAGATCGCCTGGAGACGCCATCCACGCTGTTTTGAC
CTCCATAGAAGACACCGGGACCGATCCAGCCTCCGGACTCTAGCCTAGGCCGCGGAGCTCGAGTCAACAA
GTTTGTACAAAAAAGTTGGCATGCTCTCGGCCACCCGGAGGGCTTGCCAGCTCCTCCTCCTCCACAGCCT
CTTTCCCGTCCCGAGGATGGGCAACTCGGCCTCGAACATCGTCAGCCCCCAGGAGGCCTTGCCGGGCCGG
AAGGAACAGACCCCTGTAGCGGCCAAACATCATGTCAATGGCAACAGAACAGTCGAACCTTTCCCAGAGG
GAACACAGATGGCTGTATTTGGAATGGGATGTTTCTGGGGAGCTGAAAGGAAATTCTGGGTCTTGAAAGG
AGTGTATTCAACTCAAGTTGGTTTTGCAGGAGGCTATACTTCAAATCCTACTTATAAAGAAGTCTGCTCA
GAAAAAACTGGCCATGCAGAAGTCGTCCGAGTGGTGTACCAGCCAGAACACATGAGTTTTGAGGAACTGC
TCAAGGTCTTCTGGGAGAATCACGACCCGACCCAAGGTATGCGCCAGGGGAACGACCATGGCACTCAGTA
CCGCTCGGCCATCTACCCGACCTCTGCCAAGCAAATGGAGGCAGCCCTGAGCTCCAAAGAGAACTACCAA
AAGGTTCTTTCAGAGCACGGCTTCGGCCCCATCACTACCGACATCCGGGAGGGACAGACTTTCTACTATG
CGGAAGACTACCACCAGCAGTACCTGAGCAAGAACCCCAATGGCTACTGCGGCCTTGGGGGCACCGGCGT
GTCCTGCCCAGTGGGTATTAAAAAATACCCAACTTTCTTGTACAAAGTGGTTGATTACCCATACGATGTT
CCAGATTACGCTTGACGCGTGCATGCGACGTCATAGCTCTCTCCCTATAGTGAGTCGTATTATAAGCTAG
GCACTGGCCGTCGTTTTACAACGTCGTGACTGGGAAAACTGCTAGCTTGGGATCTTTGTGAAGGAACCTT
ACTTCTGTGGTGTGACATAATTGGACAAACTACCTACAGAGATTTAAAGCTCTAAGGTAAATATAAAATT
TTTAAGTGTATAATGTGTTAAACTAGCTGCATATGCTTGCTGCTTGAGAGTTTTGCTTACTGAGTATGAT
TTATGAAAATATTATACACAGGAGCTAGTGATTCTAATTGTTTGTGTATTTTAGATTCACAGTCCCAAGG
CTCATTTCAGGCCCCTCAGTCCTCACAGTCTGTTCATGATCATAATCAGCCATACCACATTTGTAGAGGT
TTTACTTGCTTTAAAAAACCTCCCACACCTCCCCCTGAACCTGAAACATAAAATGAATGCAATTGTTGTT
GTTAACTTGTTTATTGCAGCTTATAATGGTTACAAATAAAGCAATAGCATCACAAATTTCACAAATAAAG
CATTTTTTTCACTGCATTCTAGTTGTGGTTTGTCCAAACTCATCAATGTATCTTATCATGTCTGGATCGA
TCCTGCATTAATGAATCGGCCAACGCGCGGGGAGAGGCGGTTTGCGTATTGGCTGGCGTAATAGCGAAGA
GGCCCGCACCGATCGCCCTTCCCAACAGTTGCGCAGCCTGAATGGCGAATGGG
[124 nt withheld, positions 2224-2347]
C
[91 nt withheld, positions 2349-2439]
A
[49 nt withheld, positions 2441-2489]
CCTTTGACGTTGGAGTCCACGTTCTTT
[37 nt withheld, positions 2517-2553]
ACCCTATCTCGGTCTATTCTTTTGATTTATAAGGGATTTTGCCGATTTCGGCCTATTGGTTAAAAAATGA
GCTGATTTAACAAAAATTTAACGCGAATTTTAACAAAATATTAACGCTTACAATTTCCTGATGCGGTATT
TTCTCCTTACGCATCTGTGCGGTATTTCACACCGCATACGCGGATCTGCGCAGCACCATGGCCTGAAATA
ACCTCTGAAAGAGGAACTTGGTTAGGTACCTTCTGAGGCGGAAAGAACCAGCTGTGGAATGTGTGTCAGT
TAGGGTGTGGAAAGTCCCCAGGCTCCCCAGCAGGCAGAAGTATGCAAAGCATGCATCTCAATTAGTCAGC
AACCAGGTGTGGAAAGTCCCCAGGCTCCCCAGCAGGCAGAAGTATGCAAAGCATGCATCTCAATTAGTCA
GCAACCATAGTCCCGCCCCTAACTCCGCCCATCCCGCCCCTAACTCCGCCCAGTTCCGCCCATTCTCCGC
CCCATGGCTGACTAATTTTTTTTATTTATGCAGAGGCCGAGGCCGCCTCGGCCTCTGAGCTATTCCAGAA
GTAGTGAGGAGGCTTTTTTGGAGGCCTAGGCTTTTGCAAAAAGCTTGATTCTTCTGACACAACAGTCTCG
AACTTAAGGCTAGAGCCACCATGATTGAACAAGATGGATTGCACGCAGGTTCTCCGGCCGCTTGGGTGGA
GAGGCTATTCGGCTATGACTGGGCACAACAGACAATCGGCTGCTCTGATGCCGCCGTGTTCCGGCTGTCA
GCGCAGGGGCGCCCGGTTCTTTTTGTCAAGACCGACCTGTCCGGTGCCCTGAATGAACTGCAGGACGAGG
CAGCGCGGCTATCGTGGCTGGCCACGACGGGCGTTCCTTGCGCAGCTGTGCTCGACGTTGTCACTGAAGC
GGGAAGGGATTGGCTGCTATTGGGCGAAGTGCCGGGGCAGGATCTCCTGTCATCTCACCTTGCTCCTGCC
GAGAAAGTATCCATCATGGCTGATGCAATGCGGCGGCTGCATACGCTTGATCCGGCTACCTGCCCATTCG
ACCACCAAGCGAAACATCGCATCGAGCGAGCACGTACTCGGATGGAAGCCGGTCTTGTCGATCAGGATGA
TCTGGACGAAGAGCATCAGGGGCTCGCGCCAGCCGAACTGTTCGCCAGGCTCAAGGCGCGCATGCCCGAC
GGCGAGGATCTCGTCGTGACCCATGGCGATGCCTGCTTGCCGAATATCATGGTGGAAAATGGCCGCTTTT
CTGGATTCATCGACTGTGGCCGGCTGGGTGTGGCGGACCGCTATCAGGACATAGCGTTGGCTACCCGTGA
TATTGCTGAAGAGCTTGGCGGCGAATGGGCTGACCGCTTCCTCGTGCTTTACGGTATCGCCGCTCCCGAT
TCGCAGCGCATCGCCTTCTATCGCCTTCTTGACGAGTTCTTCTGAGCGGGACTCTGGGGTTCGAAATGAC
CGACCAAGCGACGCCCAACCTGCCATCACGATGGCCGCAATAAAATATCTTTATTTTCATTACATCTGTG
TGTTGGTTTTTTGTGTGAATCGATAGCGATAAGGATCCGCGTATGGTGCACTCTCAGTACAATCTGCTCT
GATGCCGCATAGTTAAGCCAGCCCCGACACCCGCCAACACCCGCTGACGCGCCCTGACGGGCTTGTCTGC
TCCCGGCATCCGCTTACAGACAAGCTGTGACCGTCTCCGGGAGCTGCATGTGTCAGAGGTTTTCACCGTC
ATCACCGAAACGCGCGAGACGAAAGGGCCTCGTGATACGCCTATTTTTATAGGTTAATGTCATGATAATA
ATGGTTTCTTAGACGTCAGGTGGCACTTTTCGGGGAAATGTGCGCGGAACCCCTATTTGTTTATTTTTCT
AAATACATTCAAATATGTATCCGCTCATGAGACAATAACCCTGATAAATGCTTCAATAATATTGAAAAAG
GAAGAGTATGAGTATTCAACATTTCCGTGTCGCCCTTATTCCCTTTTTTGCGGCATTTTGCCTTCCTGTT
TTTGCTCACCCAGAAACGCTGGTGAAAGTAAAAGATGCTGAAGATCAGTTGGGTGCACGAGTGGGTTACA
TCGAACTGGATCTCAACAGCGGTAAGATCCTTGAGAGTTTTCGCCCCGAAGAACGTTTTCCAATGATGAG
CACTTTTAAAGTTCTGCTATGTGGCGCGGTATTATCCCGTATTGACGCCGGGCAAGAGCAACTCGGTCGC
CGCATACACTATTCTCAGAATGACTTGGTTGAGTACTCACCAGTCACAGAAAAGCATCTTACGGATGGCA
TGACAGTAAGAGAATTATGCAGTGCTGCCATAACCATGAGTGATAACACTGCGGCCAACTTACTTCTGAC
AACGATCGGAGGACCGAAGGAGCTAACCGCTTTTTTGCACAACATGGGGGATCATGTAACTCGCCTTGAT
CGTTGGGAACCGGAGCTGAATGAAGCCATACCAAACGACGAGCGTGACACCACGATGCCTGTAGCAATGG
CAACAACGTTGCGCAAACTATTAACTGGCGAACTACTTACTCTAGCTTCCCGGCAACAATTAATAGACTG
GATGGAGGCGGATAAAGTTGCAGGACCACTTCTGCGCTCGGCCCTTCCGGCTGGCTGGTTTATTGCTGAT
AAATCTGGAGCCGGTGAGCGTGGGTCTCGCGGTATCATTGCAGCACTGGGGCCAGATGGTAAGCCCTCCC
GTATCGTAGTTATCTACACGACGGGGAGTCAGGCAACTATGGATGAACGAAATAGACAGATCGCTGAGAT
AGGTGCCTCACTGATTAAGCATTGGTAACTGTCAGACCAAGTTTACTCATATATACTTTAGATTGATTTA
AAACTTCATTTTTAATTTAAAAGGATCTAGGTGAAGATCCTTTTTGATAATCTCATGACCAAAATCCCTT
AACGTGAGTTTTCGTTCCACTGAGCGTCAGACCCCGTAGAAAAGATCAAAGGATCTTCTTGAGATCCTTT
TTTTCTGCGCGTAATCTGCTGCTTGCAAACAAAAAAACCACCGCTACCAGCGGTGGTTTGTTTGCCGGAT
CAAGAGCTACCAACTCTTTTTCCGAAGGTAACTGGCTTCAGCAGAGCGCAGATACCAAATACTGTTCTTC
TAGTGTAGCCGTAGTTAGGCCACCACTTCAAGAACTCTGTAGCACCGCCTACATACCTCGCTCTGCTAAT
CCTGTTACCAGTGGCTGCTGCCAGTGGCGATAAGTCGTGTCTTACCGGGTTGGACTCAAGACGATAGTTA
CCGGATAAGGCGCAGCGGTCGGGCTGAACGGGGGGTTCGTGCACACAGCCCAGCTTGGAGCGAACGACCT
ACACCGAACTGAGATACCTACAGCGTGAGCTATGAGAAAGCGCCACGCTTCCCGAAGGGAGAAAGGCGGA
CAGGTATCCGGTAAGCGGCAGGGTCGGAACAGGAGAGCGCACGAGGGAGCTTCCAGGGGGAAACGCCTGG
TATCTTTATAGTCCTGTCGGGTTTCGCCACCTCTGACTTGAGCGTCGATTTTTGTGATGCTCGTCAGGGG
GGCGGAGCCTATGGAAAAACGCCAGCAACGCGGCCTTTTTACGGTTCCTGGCCTTTTGCTGGCCTTTTGC
TCACATGTTCTTTCCTGCGTTATCCCCTGATTCTGTGGATAACCGTATTACCGCCTTTGAGTGAGCTGAT
ACCGCTCGCCGCAGCCGAACGACCGAGCGCAGCGAGTCAGTGAGCGAGGAAGCGGAAGAGCGCCCAATAC
GCAAACCGCCTCTCCCCGCGCGTTGGCCGATTCATTAATGCAGAGCTTGCAATTCGCGCTTTTTCAATAT
TATTGAAGCATTTATCAGGGTTATTGTCTCATGAGCGGATACATATTTGAATGTATTTAGAAAAATAAAC
AAATAGGGGTTCCGCGCACATTTCCCCGAAAAGTGCCACCTGACGTCTAAGAAA
